>Addgene plasmid #164458 | AiP11818-pAAV-AiE2004m_3xC2-minCMV-SYFP2-WPRE3-BGHpA (Alias: CN1818) | addgene full sequence | sequence record 325690 | Addgene NGS Result
CCTGCAGGCAGCTGCGCGCTCGCTCGCTCACTGAGGCCGCCCGGGCGTCGGGCGACCTTTGGTCGCCCGG
CCTCAGTGAGCGAGCGAGCGCGCAGAGAGGGAGTGGCCAACTCCATCACTAGGGGTTCCTGCGGCCGCAC
GCGTTTACCCTGTTGAATATCACTGACTCACTAACTTGCATTGCCATGCTAACTTGCTTTCAGAGAGATC
TCAGAACACATCATCTTCTGCTATTTCAATACATGCACATTAATTTCCTATCAACGTGTGCTGATCAGGA
ACTCTGTAATCTGGCACCGTTACCCTGTTGAATATCACTGACTCACTAACTTGCATTGCCATGCTAACTT
GCTTTCAGAGAGATCTCAGAACACATCATCTTCTGCTATTTCAATACATGCACATTAATTTCCTATCAAC
GTGTGCTGATCAGGAACTCTGTAATCTGGCACCGTTACCCTGTTGAATATCACTGACTCACTAACTTGCA
TTGCCATGCTAACTTGCTTTCAGAGAGATCTCAGAACACATCATCTTCTGCTATTTCAATACATGCACAT
TAATTTCCTATCAACGTGTGCTGATCAGGAACTCTGTAATCTGGCACCGCTTAAGGAGCTCAGAGGTAGG
CGTGTACGGTGGGAGGCCTATATAAGCAGAGCTGGTTTAGTGAACCGTCAGATCGCCTGGGGATCCAGAT
CTTTCGAAGCTAGCGCTACCGGTCGCCACCATGGTGAGCAAGGGCGAGGAGCTGTTCACCGGGGTGGTGC
CCATCCTGGTCGAGCTGGACGGCGACGTAAACGGCCACAAGTTCAGCGTGTCCGGCGAGGGCGAGGGCGA
TGCCACCTACGGCAAGCTGACCCTGAAGCTGATCTGCACCACCGGCAAGCTGCCCGTGCCCTGGCCCACC
CTCGTGACCACCCTGGGCTACGGCGTGCAGTGCTTCGCCCGCTACCCCGACCACATGAAGCAGCACGACT
TCTTCAAGTCCGCCATGCCCGAAGGCTACGTCCAGGAGCGCACCATCTTCTTCAAGGACGACGGCAACTA
CAAGACCCGCGCCGAGGTGAAGTTCGAGGGCGACACCCTGGTGAACCGCATCGAGCTGAAGGGCATCGAC
TTCAAGGAGGACGGCAACATCCTGGGGCACAAGCTGGAGTACAACTACAACAGCCACAACGTCTATATCA
CCGCCGACAAGCAGAAGAACGGCATCAAGGCCAACTTCAAGATCCGCCACAACATCGAGGACGGCGGCGT
GCAGCTCGCCGACCACTACCAGCAGAACACCCCCATCGGCGACGGCCCCGTGCTGCTGCCCGACAACCAC
TACCTGAGCTACCAGTCCAAGCTGAGCAAAGACCCCAACGAGAAGCGCGATCACATGGTCCTGCTGGAGT
TCGTGACCGCCGCCGGGATCACTCTCGGCATGGACGAGCTGTACAAGTAAGTCGACGGCGCGCCGCGGCC
GCGAATTCGATATCATAATCAACCTCTGGATTACAAAATTTGTGAAAGATTGACTGGTATTCTTAACTAT
GTTGCTCCTTTTACGCTATGTGGATACGCTGCTTTAATGCCTTTGTATCATGCTATTGCTTCCCGTATGG
CTTTCATTTTCTCCTCCTTGTATAAATCCTGGTTAGTTCTTGCCACGGCGGAACTCATCGCCGCCTGCCT
TGCCCGCTGCTGGACAGGGGCTCGGCTGTTGGGCACTGACAATTCCGTGGCTCGAGAGATCTTCGACTGT
GCCTTCTAGTTGCCAGCCATCTGTTGTTTGCCCCTCCCCCGTGCCTTCCTTGACCCTGGAAGGTGCCACT
CCCACTGTCCTTTCCTAATAAAATGAGGAAATTGCATCGCATTGTCTGAGTAGGTGTCATTCTATTCTGG
GGGGTGGGGTGGGGCAGGACAGCAAGGGGGAGGATTGGGAAGACAATAGCAGGCATGAGATCTCACGTGC
GGACCGAGCGGCCGCAGGAACCCCTAGTGATGGAGTTGGCCACTCCCTCTCTGCGCGCTCGCTCGCTCAC
TGAGGCCGGGCGACCAAAGGTCGCCCGACGCCCGGGCTTTGCCCGGGCGGCCTCAGTGAGCGAGCGAGCG
CGCAGCTGCCTGCAGGGGCGCCTGATGCGGTATTTTCTCCTTACGCATCTGTGCGGTATTTCACACCGCA
TA
[95 nt withheld, positions 2173-2267]
T
[46 nt withheld, positions 2269-2314]
C
[141 nt withheld, positions 2316-2456]
CCTTTGACGTTGGAGTCCACGTTCTTT
[37 nt withheld, positions 2484-2520]
ACTCTATCTCGGGCTATTCTTTTGATTTATAAGGGATTTTGCCGATTTCGGTCTATTGGTTAAAAAATGA
GCTGATTTAACAAAAATTTAACGCGAATTTTAACAAAATATTAACGTTTACAATTTTATGGTGCACTCTC
AGTACAATCTGCTCTGATGCCGCATAGTTAAGCCAGCCCCGACACCCGCCAACACCCGCTGACGCGCCCT
GACGGGCTTGTCTGCTCCCGGCATCCGCTTACAGACAAGCTGTGACCGTCTCCGGGAGCTGCATGTGTCA
GAGGTTTTCACCGTCATCACCGAAACGCGCGAGACGAAAGGGCCTCGTGATACGCCTATTTTTATAGGTT
AATGTCATGATAATAATGGTTTCTTAGACGTCAGGTGGCACTTTTCGGGGAAATGTGCGCGGAACCCCTA
TTTGTTTATTTTTCTAAATACATTCAAATATGTATCCGCTCATGAGACAATAACCCTGATAAATGCTTCA
ATAATATTGAAAAAGGAAGAGTATGAGTATTCAACATTTCCGTGTCGCCCTTATTCCCTTTTTTGCGGCA
TTTTGCCTTCCTGTTTTTGCTCACCCAGAAACGCTGGTGAAAGTAAAAGATGCTGAAGATCAGTTGGGTG
CACGAGTGGGTTACATCGAACTGGATCTCAACAGCGGTAAGATCCTTGAGAGTTTTCGCCCCGAAGAACG
TTTTCCAATGATGAGCACTTTTAAAGTTCTGCTATGTGGCGCGGTATTATCCCGTATTGACGCCGGGCAA
GAGCAACTCGGTCGCCGCATACACTATTCTCAGAATGACTTGGTTGAGTACTCACCAGTCACAGAAAAGC
ATCTTACGGATGGCATGACAGTAAGAGAATTATGCAGTGCTGCCATAACCATGAGTGATAACACTGCGGC
CAACTTACTTCTGACAACGATCGGAGGACCGAAGGAGCTAACCGCTTTTTTGCACAACATGGGGGATCAT
GTAACTCGCCTTGATCGTTGGGAACCGGAGCTGAATGAAGCCATACCAAACGACGAGCGTGACACCACGA
TGCCTGTAGCAATGGCAACAACGTTGCGCAAACTATTAACTGGCGAACTACTTACTCTAGCTTCCCGGCA
ACAATTAATAGACTGGATGGAGGCGGATAAAGTTGCAGGACCACTTCTGCGCTCGGCCCTTCCGGCTGGC
TGGTTTATTGCTGATAAATCTGGAGCCGGTGAGCGTGGGTCTCGCGGTATCATTGCAGCACTGGGGCCAG
ATGGTAAGCCCTCCCGTATCGTAGTTATCTACACGACGGGGAGTCAGGCAACTATGGATGAACGAAATAG
ACAGATCGCTGAGATAGGTGCCTCACTGATTAAGCATTGGTAACTGTCAGACCAAGTTTACTCATATATA
CTTTAGATTGATTTAAAACTTCATTTTTAATTTAAAAGGATCTAGGTGAAGATCCTTTTTGATAATCTCA
TGACCAAAATCCCTTAACGTGAGTTTTCGTTCCACTGAGCGTCAGACCCCGTAGAAAAGATCAAAGGATC
TTCTTGAGATCCTTTTTTTCTGCGCGTAATCTGCTGCTTGCAAACAAAAAAACCACCGCTACCAGCGGTG
GTTTGTTTGCCGGATCAAGAGCTACCAACTCTTTTTCCGAAGGTAACTGGCTTCAGCAGAGCGCAGATAC
CAAATACTGTTCTTCTAGTGTAGCCGTAGTTAGGCCACCACTTCAAGAACTCTGTAGCACCGCCTACATA
CCTCGCTCTGCTAATCCTGTTACCAGTGGCTGCTGCCAGTGGCGATAAGTCGTGTCTTACCGGGTTGGAC
TCAAGACGATAGTTACCGGATAAGGCGCAGCGGTCGGGCTGAACGGGGGGTTCGTGCACACAGCCCAGCT
TGGAGCGAACGACCTACACCGAACTGAGATACCTACAGCGTGAGCTATGAGAAAGCGCCACGCTTCCCGA
AGGGAGAAAGGCGGACAGGTATCCGGTAAGCGGCAGGGTCGGAACAGGAGAGCGCACGAGGGAGCTTCCA
GGGGGAAACGCCTGGTATCTTTATAGTCCTGTCGGGTTTCGCCACCTCTGACTTGAGCGTCGATTTTTGT
GATGCTCGTCAGGGGGGCGGAGCCTATGGAAAAACGCCAGCAACGCGGCCTTTTTACGGTTCCTGGCCTT
TTGCTGGCCTTTTGCTCACATGT
Features (pLannotate 1.2.2; 15 found; start..end, strand, type, name):
     12..39      +  repeat_region  AAV2 ITR (fragment): inverted terminal repeat of adeno-associated virus serotype 2 inverted
     68..95      +  repeat_region  AAV2 ITR (fragment): inverted terminal repeat of adeno-associated virus serotype 2 inverted
    625..663     +  promoter       minimal CMV promoter: human cytomegalovirus (CMV) immediate early promoter
    731..1447    +  CDS            SYFP2: SYFP2 is a basic (constitutively fluorescent) yellow fluorescent protein published in 2006, derived from Aequorea victoria. It is reported to be a very rapidly-maturing monomer with moderate acid sensitivity.
   1487..1644    +  misc_feature   WPRE (fragment): woodchuck hepatitis virus posttranscriptional regulatory element
   1650..1730    +  misc_feature   WPRE (fragment): woodchuck hepatitis virus posttranscriptional regulatory element
   1747..1858    +  polyA_signal   bGH poly(A) signal: bovine growth hormone polyadenylation signal
   1976..2116    +  repeat_region  AAV2 ITR: inverted terminal repeat of adeno-associated virus serotype 2 inverted
   2121..2172    -  misc_feature   bom (fragment): basis of mobility region from pBR322
   2191..2646    +  rep_origin     f1 ori (sequence partly withheld): f1 bacteriophage origin of replication; arrow indicates direction of (+) strand synthesis
   2647..2696    -  misc_feature   bom (fragment): basis of mobility region from pBR322
   2798..2833    -  CDS            rop (fragment): Rop protein, which maintains plasmids at low copy number; rop
   2928..3032    +  promoter       AmpR promoter: bla
   3033..3893    +  CDS            AmpR: β-lactamase; bla; confers resistance to ampicillin, carbenicillin, and related antibiotics
   4064..4652    +  rep_origin     ori: high-copy-number ColE1/pMB1/pBR322/pUC origin of replication
