[The description below was written by a language model from this plasmid's Addgene catalogue record and pLannotate feature annotations shown in this document.]
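Description:
AiP11818-pAAV-AiE2004m_3xC2-minCMV-SYFP2-WPRE3-BGHpA (alias CN1818) is a 4,713-nt recombinant AAV transfer plasmid built on an Allen Institute rAAV enhancer-reporter backbone. It is maintained in bacteria through a high-copy ColE1/pUC-type origin and selected with ampicillin via the β-lactamase gene and its own promoter. An f1 phage origin and small remnants of the pBR322 bom and rop regions are also present in the backbone. The expression cassette is flanked by AAV2 inverted terminal repeats, which direct replication and packaging of the intervening DNA into AAV particles. The annotation detects the right-hand ITR in full, but only short fragments of the left one. The recorded use of a recombination-deficient growth strain is consistent with the instability typical of ITR-containing plasmids.

The payload is an enhancer-driven fluorescent reporter. AiE2004m_3xC2 is described as an optimized enhancer, and the backbone name suggests three concatenated copies of a core from the mouse enhancer mscRE4. It is not annotated in the feature table, but presumably occupies the unannotated stretch between the left ITR and the minimal CMV promoter. The minimal promoter has little activity on its own, so transcription depends on the upstream enhancer, which restricts expression to L4/5 IT cortical neurons. It drives SYFP2, a rapidly maturing monomeric yellow fluorescent protein. This is followed by WPRE3, a shortened woodchuck posttranscriptional regulatory element that appears as two WPRE fragments and boosts transcript expression, and then by the bovine growth hormone polyadenylation signal.

The construct is intended for producing AAV that labels this cortical neuron subclass. The depositor recommends it as a substitute for an earlier self-complementary mscRE4-minimal β-globin promoter SYFP2 vector.
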