Addgene plasmid #164458: AiP11818-pAAV-AiE2004m_3xC2-minCMV-SYFP2-WPRE3-BGHpA (Alias: CN1818)
Purpose: AiE2004m_3xC2 is an optimized enhancer sequence designed to drive AAV-mediated transgene expression in L4/5_IT cortical neurons
Depositing lab: Allen Institute for Brain Science & Jonathan Ting. Depositing organization: Allen Institute. Publication: Enhancer viruses for combinatorial cell-subclass-specific labeling. Graybuck LT, Daigle TL, Sedeno-Cortes AE, Walker M, Kalmbach B, Lenz GH, Morin E, Nguyen TN, Garren E, Bendrick JL, Kim TK, Zhou T, Mortrud M, Yao S, Siverts LA, Larsen R, Gore BB, Szelenyi ER, Trader C, Balaram P, van Velthoven CTJ, Chiang M, Mich JK, Dee N, Goldy J, Cetin AH, Smith K, Way SW, Esposito L, Yao Z, Gradinaru V, Sunkin SM, Lein E, Levi BP, Ting JT, Zeng H, Tasic B. Neuron. 2021 Mar 23. pii: S0896-6273(21)00159-8. doi: 10.1016/j.neuron.2021.03.011. PubMed 33789083.
Backbone
  Vector backbone: rAAV-3x(core)mscRE4-minCMV-SYFP2-WPRE3-BGHpA
  Backbone manufacturer: Allen Institute for Brain Science
  Vector type: AAV
Growth in bacteria
  Bacterial resistance: Ampicillin, 100 μg/mL
  Growth temperature: 37°C
  Growth strain: NEB Stable
  Copy number: High Copy
Gene/Insert
  Gene/Insert name: SYFP2
  Species: Synthetic
  Insert size (bp): 720
  Promoter: minCMV
  Cloning method: Restriction Enzyme; 5′ cloning site Unknown (unknown if destroyed)
  Sequencing primers: 5′ AGCGCACGAGGGAGCTT; 3′ ACGTCGCCGTCCAGCTC
Terms and licenses: Academic/Nonprofit Terms; Industry Terms: Not Available to Industry
Depositor comments: Funded by BRAIN initiative. The Allen Institute for Brain Science recommends this plasmid as a suitable substitute for Plasmid 163471: AiP1269-scAAV-mscRE4-minBGpromoter-SYFP2-WPRE3-bGHpA.
How to cite: AiP11818-pAAV-AiE2004m_3xC2-minCMV-SYFP2-WPRE3-BGHpA (Alias: CN1818) was a gift from Allen Institute for Brain Science & Jonathan Ting (Addgene plasmid # 164458 ; http://n2t.net/addgene:164458 ; RRID:Addgene_164458)
